Addgene plasmid #176319: pAB1676 REPAIR.t1
Purpose: CMV-HIVNES-GS-dCas13bt1- (GGS)2-huADAR2dd(E488Q) (REPAIR.t1 expression)
Depositing lab: Feng Zhang. Depositing organization: Broad Institute. Publication: Compact RNA editors with small Cas13 proteins. Kannan S, Altae-Tran H, Jin X, Madigan VJ, Oshiro R, Makarova KS, Koonin EV, Zhang F. Nat Biotechnol. 2021 Aug 30. pii: 10.1038/s41587-021-01030-2. doi: 10.1038/s41587-021-01030-2. PubMed 34462587.
Backbone
  Vector backbone: pcDNA3.1
  Total vector size (bp): 9006
  Vector type: Mammalian Expression, CRISPR
  Selectable markers: Neomycin (select with G418)
Growth in bacteria
  Bacterial resistance: Ampicillin, 100 μg/mL
  Growth temperature: 37°C
  Growth strain: NEB Stable
  Copy number: High Copy
Gene/Insert 1
  Gene/Insert name: human codon optimized Cas13bt1 (catalytically inactivated)
  Species: Atlantic deep subsurface metagenome
  Insert size (bp): 2409
  Mutation: R95A/H100A/R769A/H773A
  Promoter: CMV
  Tag / fusion protein: HIV NES (N terminal on insert)
  Cloning method: Gibson Cloning
  Sequencing primers: 5′ taatacgactcactataggg
Gene/Insert 2
  Gene/Insert name: huADAR2dd(E488Q) (alt name: human ADAR2 deaminase domain)
  Species: H. sapiens (human)
  Insert size (bp): 1158
  Mutation: E488Q, only the deaminase domain (aa 276-702 are expressed)
  Entrez Gene: ADARB1 (a.k.a. ADAR2, DRABA2, DRADA2, NEDHYMS, RED1)
Terms and licenses: Academic/Nonprofit Terms; Industry Terms: Not Available to Industry
How to cite: pAB1676 REPAIR.t1 was a gift from Feng Zhang (Addgene plasmid # 176319 ; http://n2t.net/addgene:176319 ; RRID:Addgene_176319)
