[The description below was written by a language model from this plasmid's Addgene catalogue record and pLannotate feature annotations shown in this document.]
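Description:
pAB1676 REPAIR.t1 is a roughly 9 kb mammalian expression plasmid built on the pcDNA3.1 backbone that encodes a compact programmable RNA base editor. It is propagated in E. coli at high copy from a ColE1/pUC-type origin with ampicillin selection through β-lactamase, and it also carries an f1 phage origin. For selection in mammalian cells, an SV40 early promoter drives a neomycin phosphotransferase cassette (G418 resistance) ending in an SV40 polyadenylation signal. Short annotated fragments such as ble, lacI, bom and a truncated HIV-1 LTR are small partial matches and are probably backbone remnants or annotation artefacts rather than functional parts.

The payload is a single fusion protein expressed from the CMV immediate-early enhancer and promoter and terminated by the bovine growth hormone polyadenylation signal. A T7 promoter lies just upstream of the coding region. From the N terminus, the fusion comprises an HIV nuclear export signal, a GS linker, human codon-optimized Cas13bt1, a (GGS)2 linker and the deaminase domain of human ADAR2 (ADARB1, residues 276–702) carrying the E488Q mutation. The Cas13bt1 sequence derives from an Atlantic deep subsurface metagenome and is catalytically inactivated by R95A/H100A/R769A/H773A, so it can serve as an RNA-guided binding module that does not cleave its target. The automated annotation does not label the Cas13bt1 region, and it identifies the deaminase by its rat orthologue, whereas the catalogue entry specifies the human sequence.

The fusion directs adenosine-to-inosine editing at transcripts specified by a guide RNA. No guide cassette is recorded on this plasmid, so the guide would presumably be supplied from a separate construct. The plasmid is intended for REPAIR.t1 expression in mammalian cells for site-directed RNA editing with a small Cas13 protein.
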