Features (pLannotate 1.2.2; 20 found; start..end, strand, type, name):
    128..457     +  promoter       SV40 promoter: SV40 enhancer and early promoter
    524..1315    +  CDS            neo: KKA2_KLEPN - Also known as kan, nptII. Experimental evidence at protein level: Swiss-Prot protein existence level 1. Resistance to kanamycin, neomycin, paromomycin, ribostamycin, butirosin and gentamicin B. From Klebsiella pneumoniae.
   1339..1497    +  CDS            ble (fragment): BLE_KLEPN - Experimental evidence at protein level: Swiss-Prot protein existence level 1. Binding protein with a strong affinity to the bleomycin family of antibiotics. Binds to CL990; an antimitotic-antibiotic compound. From Klebsiella pneumoniae.
   1492..1613    +  polyA_signal   SV40 poly(A) signal: SV40 polyadenylation signal
   1686..1702    -  protein_bind   lac operator: The lac repressor binds to the lac operator to inhibit transcription in E. coli. This inhibition can be relieved by adding lactose or isopropyl-β-D-thiogalactopyranoside (IPTG). lac repressor encoded by lacI
   1710..1740    -  promoter       lac promoter: promoter for the E. coli lac operon
   1755..1776    -  protein_bind   CAP binding site: CAP binding activates transcription in the presence of cAMP. E. coli catabolite activator protein
   1789..1881    -  CDS            lacI (fragment): lac repressor; lacI; The lac repressor binds to the lac operator to inhibit transcription in E. coli. This inhibition can be relieved by adding lactose or isopropyl-β-D-thiogalactopyranoside (IPTG).
   2064..2652    -  rep_origin     ori: high-copy-number ColE1/pMB1/pBR322/pUC origin of replication
   2823..3683    -  CDS            AmpR: β-lactamase; bla; confers resistance to ampicillin, carbenicillin, and related antibiotics
   3684..3788    -  promoter       AmpR promoter: bla
   3847..3899    -  misc_feature   bom (fragment): basis of mobility region from pBR322
   4054..4433    +  enhancer       CMV enhancer: human cytomegalovirus immediate early enhancer
   4434..4637    +  promoter       CMV promoter: human cytomegalovirus (CMV) immediate early promoter
   4633..4666    +  LTR            5' LTR (truncated) (fragment): truncated 5' long terminal repeat (LTR) from HIV-1
   4682..4700    +  promoter       T7 promoter: promoter for bacteriophage T7 RNA polymerase
   7205..8371    +  CDS            Adarb1 (fragment): RED1_RAT - Also known as Red1. Experimental evidence at protein level: Swiss-Prot protein existence level 1. Catalyzes the hydrolytic deamination of adenosine to inosine in double-stranded RNA (dsRNA) referred to as A-to-I RNA editing. This may affect gene expression and function in a number of ways that include mRNA translation by changing codons and hence the amino acid sequence of proteins; pre-mRNA splicing by altering splice site recognition sequences; RNA stability by changing sequences involved in nuclease recognition; genetic stability in the case of RNA virus genomes by changing seque
   8425..8649    +  polyA_signal   bGH poly(A) signal: bovine growth hormone polyadenylation signal
   8653..8674    +  promoter       SV40 promoter (fragment): SV40 enhancer and early promoter
   8695..114     +  rep_origin     f1 ori (across the origin) (sequence partly withheld): f1 bacteriophage origin of replication; arrow indicates direction of (+) strand synthesis
>Addgene plasmid #176319 | pAB1676 REPAIR.t1 | addgene full sequence | sequence record 345279 | Addgene NGS Result
CTGGAACAACACTCAACCCTATCTCGGTCTATTCTTTTGATTTATAAGGGATTTTGCCGATTTCGGCCTA
TTGGTTAAAAAATGAGCTGATTTAACAAAAATTTAACGCGAATTAATTCTGTGGAATGTGTGTCAGTTAG
GGTGTGGAAAGTCCCCAGGCTCCCCAGCAGGCAGAAGTATGCAAAGCATGCATCTCAATTAGTCAGCAAC
CAGGTGTGGAAAGTCCCCAGGCTCCCCAGCAGGCAGAAGTATGCAAAGCATGCATCTCAATTAGTCAGCA
ACCATAGTCCCGCCCCTAACTCCGCCCATCCCGCCCCTAACTCCGCCCAGTTCCGCCCATTCTCCGCCCC
ATGGCTGACTAATTTTTTTTATTTATGCAGAGGCCGAGGCCGCCTCTGCCTCTGAGCTATTCCAGAAGTA
GTGAGGAGGCTTTTTTGGAGGCCTAGGCTTTTGCAAAAAGCTCCCGGGAGCTTGTATATCCATTTTCGGA
TCTGATCAAGAGACAGGATGAGGATCGTTTCGCATGATTGAACAAGATGGATTGCACGCAGGTTCTCCGG
CCGCTTGGGTGGAGAGGCTATTCGGCTATGACTGGGCACAACAGACAATCGGCTGCTCTGATGCCGCCGT
GTTCCGGCTGTCAGCGCAGGGGCGCCCGGTTCTTTTTGTCAAGACCGACCTGTCCGGTGCCCTGAATGAA
CTGCAGGACGAGGCAGCGCGGCTATCGTGGCTGGCCACGACGGGCGTTCCTTGCGCAGCTGTGCTCGACG
TTGTCACTGAAGCGGGAAGGGACTGGCTGCTATTGGGCGAAGTGCCGGGGCAGGATCTCCTGTCATCTCA
CCTTGCTCCTGCCGAGAAAGTATCCATCATGGCTGATGCAATGCGGCGGCTGCATACGCTTGATCCGGCT
ACCTGCCCATTCGACCACCAAGCGAAACATCGCATCGAGCGAGCACGTACTCGGATGGAAGCCGGTCTTG
TCGATCAGGATGATCTGGACGAAGAGCATCAGGGGCTCGCGCCAGCCGAACTGTTCGCCAGGCTCAAGGC
GCGCATGCCCGACGGCGAGGATCTCGTCGTGACCCATGGCGATGCCTGCTTGCCGAATATCATGGTGGAA
AATGGCCGCTTTTCTGGATTCATCGACTGTGGCCGGCTGGGTGTGGCGGACCGCTATCAGGACATAGCGT
TGGCTACCCGTGATATTGCTGAAGAGCTTGGCGGCGAATGGGCTGACCGCTTCCTCGTGCTTTACGGTAT
CGCCGCTCCCGATTCGCAGCGCATCGCCTTCTATCGCCTTCTTGACGAGTTCTTCTGAGCGGGACTCTGG
GGTTCGAAATGACCGACCAAGCGACGCCCAACCTGCCATCACGAGATTTCGATTCCACCGCCGCCTTCTA
TGAAAGGTTGGGCTTCGGAATCGTTTTCCGGGACGCCGGCTGGATGATCCTCCAGCGCGGGGATCTCATG
CTGGAGTTCTTCGCCCACCCCAACTTGTTTATTGCAGCTTATAATGGTTACAAATAAAGCAATAGCATCA
CAAATTTCACAAATAAAGCATTTTTTTCACTGCATTCTAGTTGTGGTTTGTCCAAACTCATCAATGTATC
TTATCATGTCTGTATACCGTCGACCTCTAGCTAGAGCTTGGCGTAATCATGGTCATAGCTGTTTCCTGTG
TGAAATTGTTATCCGCTCACAATTCCACACAACATACGAGCCGGAAGCATAAAGTGTAAAGCCTGGGGTG
CCTAATGAGTGAGCTAACTCACATTAATTGCGTTGCGCTCACTGCCCGCTTTCCAGTCGGGAAACCTGTC
GTGCCAGCTGCATTAATGAATCGGCCAACGCGCGGGGAGAGGCGGTTTGCGTATTGGGCGCTCTTCCGCT
TCCTCGCTCACTGACTCGCTGCGCTCGGTCGTTCGGCTGCGGCGAGCGGTATCAGCTCACTCAAAGGCGG
TAATACGGTTATCCACAGAATCAGGGGATAACGCAGGAAAGAACATGTGAGCAAAAGGCCAGCAAAAGGC
CAGGAACCGTAAAAAGGCCGCGTTGCTGGCGTTTTTCCATAGGCTCCGCCCCCCTGACGAGCATCACAAA
AATCGACGCTCAAGTCAGAGGTGGCGAAACCCGACAGGACTATAAAGATACCAGGCGTTTCCCCCTGGAA
GCTCCCTCGTGCGCTCTCCTGTTCCGACCCTGCCGCTTACCGGATACCTGTCCGCCTTTCTCCCTTCGGG
AAGCGTGGCGCTTTCTCATAGCTCACGCTGTAGGTATCTCAGTTCGGTGTAGGTCGTTCGCTCCAAGCTG
GGCTGTGTGCACGAACCCCCCGTTCAGCCCGACCGCTGCGCCTTATCCGGTAACTATCGTCTTGAGTCCA
ACCCGGTAAGACACGACTTATCGCCACTGGCAGCAGCCACTGGTAACAGGATTAGCAGAGCGAGGTATGT
AGGCGGTGCTACAGAGTTCTTGAAGTGGTGGCCTAACTACGGCTACACTAGAAGAACAGTATTTGGTATC
TGCGCTCTGCTGAAGCCAGTTACCTTCGGAAAAAGAGTTGGTAGCTCTTGATCCGGCAAACAAACCACCG
CTGGTAGCGGTGGTTTTTTTGTTTGCAAGCAGCAGATTACGCGCAGAAAAAAAGGATCTCAAGAAGATCC
TTTGATCTTTTCTACGGGGTCTGACGCTCAGTGGAACGAAAACTCACGTTAAGGGATTTTGGTCATGAGA
TTATCAAAAAGGATCTTCACCTAGATCCTTTTAAATTAAAAATGAAGTTTTAAATCAATCTAAAGTATAT
ATGAGTAAACTTGGTCTGACAGTTACCAATGCTTAATCAGTGAGGCACCTATCTCAGCGATCTGTCTATT
TCGTTCATCCATAGTTGCCTGACTCCCCGTCGTGTAGATAACTACGATACGGGAGGGCTTACCATCTGGC
CCCAGTGCTGCAATGATACCGCGAGACCCACGCTCACCGGCTCCAGATTTATCAGCAATAAACCAGCCAG
CCGGAAGGGCCGAGCGCAGAAGTGGTCCTGCAACTTTATCCGCCTCCATCCAGTCTATTAATTGTTGCCG
GGAAGCTAGAGTAAGTAGTTCGCCAGTTAATAGTTTGCGCAACGTTGTTGCCATTGCTACAGGCATCGTG
GTGTCACGCTCGTCGTTTGGTATGGCTTCATTCAGCTCCGGTTCCCAACGATCAAGGCGAGTTACATGAT
CCCCCATGTTGTGCAAAAAAGCGGTTAGCTCCTTCGGTCCTCCGATCGTTGTCAGAAGTAAGTTGGCCGC
AGTGTTATCACTCATGGTTATGGCAGCACTGCATAATTCTCTTACTGTCATGCCATCCGTAAGATGCTTT
TCTGTGACTGGTGAGTACTCAACCAAGTCATTCTGAGAATAGTGTATGCGGCGACCGAGTTGCTCTTGCC
CGGCGTCAATACGGGATAATACCGCGCCACATAGCAGAACTTTAAAAGTGCTCATCATTGGAAAACGTTC
TTCGGGGCGAAAACTCTCAAGGATCTTACCGCTGTTGAGATCCAGTTCGATGTAACCCACTCGTGCACCC
AACTGATCTTCAGCATCTTTTACTTTCACCAGCGTTTCTGGGTGAGCAAAAACAGGAAGGCAAAATGCCG
CAAAAAAGGGAATAAGGGCGACACGGAAATGTTGAATACTCATACTCTTCCTTTTTCAATATTATTGAAG
CATTTATCAGGGTTATTGTCTCATGAGCGGATACATATTTGAATGTATTTAGAAAAATAAACAAATAGGG
GTTCCGCGCACATTTCCCCGAAAAGTGCCACCTGACGTCGACGGATCGGGAGATCTCCCGATCCCCTATG
GTGCACTCTCAGTACAATCTGCTCTGATGCCGCATAGTTAAGCCAGTATCTGCTCCCTGCTTGTGTGTTG
GAGGTCGCTGAGTAGTGCGCGAGCAAAATTTAAGCTACAACAAGGCAAGGCTTGACCGACAATTGCATGA
AGAATCTGCTTAGGGTTAGGCGTTTTGCGCTGCTTCGCGATGTACGGGCCAGATATACGCGTTGACATTG
ATTATTGACTAGTTATTAATAGTAATCAATTACGGGGTCATTAGTTCATAGCCCATATATGGAGTTCCGC
GTTACATAACTTACGGTAAATGGCCCGCCTGGCTGACCGCCCAACGACCCCCGCCCATTGACGTCAATAA
TGACGTATGTTCCCATAGTAACGCCAATAGGGACTTTCCATTGACGTCAATGGGTGGAGTATTTACGGTA
AACTGCCCACTTGGCAGTACATCAAGTGTATCATATGCCAAGTACGCCCCCTATTGACGTCAATGACGGT
AAATGGCCCGCCTGGCATTATGCCCAGTACATGACCTTATGGGACTTTCCTACTTGGCAGTACATCTACG
TATTAGTCATCGCTATTACCATGGTGATGCGGTTTTGGCAGTACATCAATGGGCGTGGATAGCGGTTTGA
CTCACGGGGATTTCCAAGTCTCCACCCCATTGACGTCAATGGGAGTTTGTTTTGGCACCAAAATCAACGG
GACTTTCCAAAATGTCGTAACAACTCCGCCCCATTGACGCAAATGGGCGGTAGGCGTGTACGGTGGGAGG
TCTATATAAGCAGAGCTCTCTGGCTAACTAGAGAACCCACTGCTTACTGGCTTATCGAAATTAATACGAC
TCACTATAGGGAGACCCAAGCTGGCTAGCGTTTAAACTTAAGCTTGCCACCATGGGATCCCTTCAACTGC
CTCCACTTGAAAGACTGACACTGGGATCCGAATTCGAGAACATCAAGAAAACCAGCAACAAAGAGGTGTA
CAGCATCGAGCAGTACGAGGGCGAGAAGAAGTGGTGCTTCGCCATCGTGCTGAACAGAGCCCAGACCAAC
CTGGAAGAGAACCCCAAGCTGTTCGAGCAGACCCTGACCAGATTTGAGAAGATCATGAAGCAGGACTGGT
TCAACGAGGAAACGAAGAAGCTGATCTACGAGAAAGAGGAAGAAAACAAAGTCAAAGAGGAAATCCAGAT
CGCCGCCAGCGAGCGGCTGAAGAACCTGGCAAACTACTTCAGCGCCTACCTGCACGCCCCTGACTGCCTG
ATCTTCAACCGGAACGACACCATCCGGATCATCATGGAAAAGGCCTACGAGAAGTCCCGCTTCGAGGCCA
AGAAGAAGCAGCAAGAGGACATCTCCATCGAGTTCCCCGAGCTGTTTGAGGAAGAGGACAAGATCACCTC
TGCCGGCGTGGTGTTCTTCGTCAGCTTTTTTATCGAGCGGCGGTTCCTGAACCGGCTGATGGGCTATGTG
CAGGGCTTCAGAAAGACAGAGGGCGAGTACAACATCACCAGACAGGTGTTCAGCAAGTACTGCCTGAAGG
ACAGCTACAGCGTGCAGGCCCAGGATCACGATGCCGTGATGTTCAGAGACATCCTGGGCTACCTGAGCAG
AGTGCCCACCGAGATCTACCAGCACATCAAGCTGACCCGGAAGCGGAGCCAGGATCAGCTGAGCGAGAGA
AAGACCGACAAGTTCATCCTGTTCGCCCTGAAGTACCTCGAGGACTACGGACTGAAGGACCTGGCCGATT
ACACCGCCTGCTTTGCCAGAAGCAAGATCAAGAGAGAGAACGAGGACACCAAAGAGACAGACGGCAACAA
GCACAAGTTCCACCGCGAGAAGCCCGTGGTGGAAATCCACTTCGACAAAGAGAAGCAGGATCAGTTCTAC
ATCAAGCGGAACAACGTCATCCTGAAGGCCCAGAAGAAAGGCGGCCAGAGCAACGTGTTCCGGATGGGAG
TGTACGAGCTGAAGTATCTGGTGCTGCTGAGCCTGCTGGGCAAAGCCGAAGAGGCCATCCAGAGAATCGA
CCGGTACATCAGCAGCCTGAAGAAACAGCTGCCCTACCTGGATAAGATCAGCAACGAAGAGATCCAGAAG
TCCATCAACTTTCTGCCCAGATTCGTGCGGAGCCGGCTGGGACTGCTGCAAGTGGATGATGAGAAGAGAC
TGAAAACCCGGCTGGAATACGTGAAGGCCAAGTGGACCGATAAGAAAGAGGGCAGCAGAAAGCTGGAACT
GCACCGGAAGGGCAGAGATATCCTGCGGTATATCAACGAGAGATGCGACAGACCCCTGAGCCGGAAAGAG
TATAACAACATTCTGAAGTTCATCGTGAACAAGGACTTCGCCGGCTTCTACAACGAGCTGGAAGAACTGA
AGCGGACCAGACGGCTGGACAAGAACATCATCCAGAAGCTGAGCGGCCACACCACACTGAACGCTCTGCA
CGAGCGAGTGTGTGACCTGGTCCTGCAAGAGCTGGGCTCTCTGCAGTCCGAGAACCTGAAAGAGTACATC
GGACTGATCCCCAAAGAAGAGAAAGAAGTCACCTTCCGCGAGAAAGTGGACAGAATCCTGGAACAGCCTG
TGGTGTACAAGGGCTTCCTGAGATACGAGTTCTTCAAAGAAGATAAGAAATCCTTCGCCAGGCTGGTGGA
AGAGGCTATCAAGACCAAGTGGAGCGACTTCGACATCCCTCTGGGCGAAGAGTACTACAACATCCCTAGC
CTGGACAGATTCGACCGGACCAACAAGAAGCTGTACGAGACACTGGCCATGGACCGGCTGTGTCTGATGA
TGGCCAGACAGTACTACCTGCGGCTGAACGAGAAGCTGGCCGAGAAGGCACAGCACATCTACTGGAAAAA
AGAGGACGGCCGGGAAGTCATCATCTTCAAGTTCCAGAATCCGAAAGAGCAGAAGAAGTCCTTCAGCATC
AGGTTCAGCATCCTGGACTACACCAAGATGTACGTGATGGACGACCCCGAGTTCCTGAGCAGGCTGTGGG
AGTACTTCATCCCTAAAGAGGCCAAAGAGATCGACTACCACAAGCACTACGCCAGAGCCTTCGACAAGTA
CACCAACCTGCAGAAAGAAGGCATCGACGCCATCCTGAAACTGGAAGGCAGAATCATCGAGCGCCGGAAG
ATCAAGCCCGCCAAGAACTACATCGAGTTTCAAGAGATTATGAATCGGAGCGGCTACAACAACGACCAGC
AGGTTGCCCTGAAGAGAGTGGCGAACGCCCTGCTGGCCTACAACCTGAACTTCGAGAGAGAGCACCTGAA
GCGGTTCTACGGCGTCGTGAAGAGAGAGGGCATCGAGAAAAAATGGTCCCTGATCGTGGGAGGGTCAGGC
GGTAGTCAGCTGCATTTACCGCAGGTTTTAGCTGACGCTGTCTCACGCCTGGTCCTGGGTAAGTTTGGTG
ACCTGACCGACAACTTCTCCTCCCCTCACGCTCGCAGAAAAGTGCTGGCTGGAGTCGTCATGACAACAGG
CACAGATGTTAAAGATGCCAAGGTGATAAGTGTTTCTACAGGAACAAAATGTATTAATGGTGAATACATG
AGTGATCGTGGCCTTGCATTAAATGACTGCCATGCAGAAATAATATCTCGGAGATCCTTGCTCAGATTTC
TTTATACACAACTTGAGCTTTACTTAAATAACAAAGATGATCAAAAAAGATCCATCTTTCAGAAATCAGA
GCGAGGGGGGTTTAGGCTGAAGGAGAATGTCCAGTTTCATCTGTACATCAGCACCTCTCCCTGTGGAGAT
GCCAGAATCTTCTCACCACATGAGCCAATCCTGGAAGAACCAGCAGATAGACACCCAAATCGTAAAGCAA
GAGGACAGCTACGGACCAAAATAGAGTCTGGTCAGGGGACGATTCCAGTGCGCTCCAATGCGAGCATCCA
AACGTGGGACGGGGTGCTGCAAGGGGAGCGGCTGCTCACCATGTCCTGCAGTGACAAGATTGCACGCTGG
AACGTGGTGGGCATCCAGGGATCACTGCTCAGCATTTTCGTGGAGCCCATTTACTTCTCGAGCATCATCC
TGGGCAGCCTTTACCACGGGGACCACCTTTCCAGGGCCATGTACCAGCGGATCTCCAACATAGAGGACCT
GCCACCTCTCTACACCCTCAACAAGCCTTTGCTCAGTGGCATCAGCAATGCAGAAGCACGGCAGCCAGGG
AAGGCCCCCAACTTCAGTGTCAACTGGACGGTAGGCGACTCCGCTATTGAGGTCATCAACGCCACGACTG
GGAAGGATGAGCTGGGCCGCGCGTCCCGCCTGTGTAAGCACGCGTTGTACTGTCGCTGGATGCGTGTGCA
CGGCAAGGTTCCCTCCCACTTACTACGCTCCAAGATTACCAAGCCCAACGTGTACCATGAGTCCAAGCTG
GCGGCAAAGGAGTACCAGGCCGCCAAGGCGCGTCTGTTCACAGCCTTCATCAAGGCGGGGCTGGGGGCCT
GGGTGGAGAAGCCCACCGAGCAGGACCAGTTCTCACTCACGTAAGCGGCCGCTCGAGTCTAGAGGGCCCG
TTTAAACCCGCTGATCAGCCTCGACTGTGCCTTCTAGTTGCCAGCCATCTGTTGTTTGCCCCTCCCCCGT
GCCTTCCTTGACCCTGGAAGGTGCCACTCCCACTGTCCTTTCCTAATAAAATGAGGAAATTGCATCGCAT
TGTCTGAGTAGGTGTCATTCTATTCTGGGGGGTGGGGTGGGGCAGGACAGCAAGGGGGAGGATTGGGAAG
ACAATAGCAGGCATGCTGGGGATGCGGTGGGCTCTATGGCTTCTGAGGCGGAAAGAACCAGCTGGGGCTC
TAGGGGGTATCCCC
[124 nt withheld, positions 8695-8818]
C
[91 nt withheld, positions 8820-8910]
A
[49 nt withheld, positions 8912-8960]
CCTTTGACGTTGGAGTCCACGTTCTTTAATAGTGGACTCTTGTTCCAAA
